Addgene plasmid #182880: pLV-PB2_Lock2-I436C+T1051C
Purpose: Lentivirus for expression of Plexin-B2 locked ring mutant
Depositing lab: Roland Friedel. Depositing organization: Icahn School of Medicine at Mount Sinai. Publication: Invasion of glioma cells through confined space requires membrane tension regulation and mechano-electrical coupling via Plexin-B2. Junqueira Alves C, Hannah T, Sadia S, Kolsteeg C, Dixon A, Wiener RJ, Nguyen H, Tipping MJ, Silva Ladeira J, Fernandes da Costa Franklin P, de Paula Dutra de Nigro N, Alves Dias R, Zabala Capriles PV, Rodrigues Furtado de Mendonca JP, Slesinger PA, Costa KD, Zou H, Friedel RH. Nat Commun. 2025 Jan 2;16(1):272. doi: 10.1038/s41467-024-55056-6. PubMed 39747004.
Backbone
  Vector backbone: pLENTI PGK Neo DEST
  Backbone manufacturer: Eric Campeau & Paul Kaufman (Addgene plasmid # 19067)
  Backbone size w/o insert (bp): 8150
  Total vector size (bp): 13667
  Vector type: Lentiviral
  Selectable markers: Neomycin (select with G418)
Growth in bacteria
  Bacterial resistance: Ampicillin, 100 μg/mL
  Growth temperature: 37°C
  Growth strain: NEB Stable
  Copy number: High Copy
Gene/Insert
  Gene/Insert name: hPLXNB2
  Species: H. sapiens (human)
  Insert size (bp): 5517
  Mutation: changed Isoleucine 436 to Cysteine and Threonine 1052 to Cysteine
  Entrez Gene: PLXNB2 (a.k.a. MM1, Nbla00445, PLEXB2, dJ402G11.3)
Terms and licenses: Academic/Nonprofit Terms; Industry Terms: Not Available to Industry
How to cite: pLV-PB2_Lock2-I436C+T1051C was a gift from Roland Friedel (Addgene plasmid # 182880 ; http://n2t.net/addgene:182880 ; RRID:Addgene_182880)
