[The description below was written by a language model from this plasmid's Addgene catalogue record and pLannotate feature annotations shown in this document.]
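Description:
pLV-PB2_Lock2-I436C+T1051C is a lentiviral expression plasmid built on the pLENTI PGK Neo DEST Gateway destination backbone, carrying a mutant human Plexin-B2 (PLXNB2) coding sequence of about 5.5 kb in a total construct of roughly 13.7 kb. It is propagated in E. coli through a high-copy ColE1/pUC-type origin with ampicillin resistance. An f1 origin and remnants of a pBluescript-style lac/T3/T7 region are also present in the bacterial portion.

The viral cassette has a third-generation layout. An RSV promoter fused to a truncated HIV-1 5' LTR drives genomic RNA production in packaging cells, followed by the Ψ packaging signal with a gag fragment, the Rev response element for Rev-dependent nuclear export, and the cPPT/CTS element. The downstream LTR is annotated as a truncated LTR, followed by an SV40 poly(A) signal and SV40 origin. Within the provirus, a human PGK promoter drives PLXNB2, which is flanked by attB1 and attB2 sites that mark its insertion by Gateway recombination. A WPRE follows to enhance transcript expression. A separate mouse PGK promoter drives NeoR, allowing G418 selection of transduced mammalian cells.

The insert carries two cysteine substitutions, described as producing a "locked ring" Plexin-B2 mutant. The intended mechanism, presumably an engineered disulfide constraining the extracellular ring conformation, is not spelled out in the record. The second substitution is numbered inconsistently: the plasmid name gives T1051C, while the mutation field gives threonine 1052. The associated work concerns Plexin-B2 in glioma cell invasion through confined space, membrane tension regulation and mechano-electrical coupling, so the construct serves for stable expression of this conformational mutant in such studies.
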