Features (pLannotate 1.2.2; 30 found; start..end, strand, type, name):
     64..181     +  misc_feature   cPPT/CTS: central polypurine tract and central termination sequence of HIV-1
    201..224     -  misc_feature   MCS (fragment): pBluescript multiple cloning site
    227..737     +  promoter       hPGK promoter: human phosphoglycerate kinase 1 promoter
    793..813     +  protein_bind   attB1: mutant version of attB; core recombination site for the Gateway® BP reaction BP Clonase™
    834..6347    +  CDS            PLXNB2: PLXB2_HUMAN - Also known as KIAA0315. Experimental evidence at protein level: Swiss-Prot protein existence level 1. Cell surface receptor for SEMA4C, SEMA4D and SEMA4G that plays an important role in cell-cell signaling (By similarity). Plays a role in glutamatergic synapse development and is required for SEMA4A- mediated excitatory synapse development (By similarity). Binding to class 4 semaphorins promotes downstream activation of RHOA and phosphorylation of ERBB2 at 'Tyr-1248' (By similarity). Required for normal differentiation and migration of neuronal cells during brain corticogenesis an
   6364..6384    -  protein_bind   attB2: mutant version of attB; core recombination site for the Gateway® BP reaction BP Clonase™
   6416..7004    +  misc_feature   WPRE: woodchuck hepatitis virus posttranscriptional regulatory element
   7047..7546    +  promoter       PGK promoter: mouse phosphoglycerate kinase 1 promoter
   7560..8363    +  CDS            NeoR/KanR: aminoglycoside phosphotransferase from Tn5; aph(3')-II (or nptII); confers resistance to neomycin, kanamycin, and G418 (Geneticin®)
   8384..8521    +  CDS            nef (fragment): NEF_HV1LA - Experimental evidence at protein level: Swiss-Prot protein existence level 1. Extracellular Nef protein targets CD4(+) T-lymphocytes for apoptosis by interacting with CXCR4 surface receptors. From Human immunodeficiency virus type 1 group M subtype B (isolate Lai) (HIV-1).
   8507..8687    +  LTR            5' LTR (truncated): truncated 5' long terminal repeat (LTR) from HIV-1
   8759..8880    +  polyA_signal   SV40 poly(A) signal: SV40 polyadenylation signal
   8920..9055    +  rep_origin     SV40 ori: SV40 origin of replication
   9076..9094    -  promoter       T7 promoter: promoter for bacteriophage T7 RNA polymerase
   9102..9257    +  CDS            lacZα (fragment): LacZα fragment of β-galactosidase; lacZ fragment
   9262..9690    +  rep_origin     f1 ori (sequence partly withheld): f1 bacteriophage origin of replication; arrow indicates direction of (+) strand synthesis
   9743..9847    +  promoter       AmpR promoter: bla
   9848..10708   +  CDS            AmpR: β-lactamase; bla; confers resistance to ampicillin, carbenicillin, and related antibiotics
  10879..11467   +  rep_origin     ori: high-copy-number ColE1/pMB1/pBR322/pUC origin of replication
  11650..11742   +  CDS            lacI (fragment): lac repressor; lacI; The lac repressor binds to the lac operator to inhibit transcription in E. coli. This inhibition can be relieved by adding lactose or isopropyl-β-D-thiogalactopyranoside (IPTG).
  11755..11776   +  protein_bind   CAP binding site: CAP binding activates transcription in the presence of cAMP. E. coli catabolite activator protein
  11791..11821   +  promoter       lac promoter: promoter for the E. coli lac operon
  11825..11847   +  protein_bind   lac operator (fragment): The lac repressor binds to the lac operator to inhibit transcription in E. coli. This inhibition can be relieved by adding lactose or isopropyl-β-D-thiogalactopyranoside (IPTG). lac repressor encoded by lacI
  11890..11908   +  promoter       T3 promoter: promoter for bacteriophage T3 RNA polymerase
  11936..12162   +  promoter       RSV promoter: Rous sarcoma virus enhancer/promoter
  12163..12343   +  LTR            5' LTR (truncated): truncated 5' long terminal repeat (LTR) from HIV-1
  12390..12515   +  misc_feature   HIV-1 Ψ: packaging signal of human immunodeficiency virus type 1
  12499..12862   +  CDS            HIV-1 gag (fragment): gag protein from human immunodeficiency virus 1; gag
  13008..13241   +  misc_feature   RRE: The Rev response element (RRE) of HIV-1 allows for Rev-dependent mRNA export from the nucleus to the cytoplasm.
  13618..45      +  CDS            Rev (fragment) (across the origin): human immunodeficiency virus 1 (HIV-1) Rev protein; rev; enhances nuclear export of unspliced and incompletely spliced viral mRNAs
>Addgene plasmid #182880 | pLV-PB2_Lock2-I436C+T1051C | addgene full sequence | sequence record 360133 | Addgene NGS Result
TGGAGAGAGAGACAGAGACAGATCCATTCGATTAGTGAACGGATCTCGACGGTATCGGTTAACTTTTAAA
AGAAAAGGGGGGATTGGGGGGTACAGTGCAGGGGAAAGAATAGTAGACATAATAGCAACAGACATACAAA
CTAAAGAATTACAAAAACAAATTACAAAAATTCAAAATTTTATCGATCACGAGACTAGCCTCGAGAAGCT
TGATATCGAATTCCACGGGGTTGGGGTTGCGCCTTTTCCAAGGCAGCCCTGGGTTTGCGCAGGGACGCGG
CTGCTCTGGGCGTGGTTCCGGGAAACGCAGCGGCGCCGACCCTGGGTCTCGCACATTCTTCACGTCCGTT
CGCAGCGTCACCCGGATCTTCGCCGCTACCCTTGTGGGCCCCCCGGCGACGCTTCCTGCTCCGCCCCTAA
GTCGGGAAGGTTCCTTGCGGTTCGCGGCGTGCCGGACGTGACAAACGGAAGCCGCACGTCTCACTAGTAC
CCTCGCAGACGGACAGCGCCAGGGAGCAATGGCAGCGCGCCGACCGCGATGGGCTGTGGCCAATAGCGGC
TGCTCAGCAGGGCGCGCCGAGAGCAGCGGCCGGGAAGGGGCGGTGCGGGAGGCGGGGTGTGGGGCGGTAG
TGTGGGCCCTGTTCCTGCCCGCGCGGTGTTCCGCATTCTGCAAGCCTCCGGAGCGCACGTCGGCAGTCGG
CTCCCTCGTTGACCGAATCACCGACCTCTCTCCCCAGGGGGATCCACCGGTTCGTCGACTAGTCCAGTGT
GGTGGAATTCTGCAGATATCAACAAGTTTGTACAAAAAAGCAGAAGGGCCGTCAAGGCCCACCATGGCAC
TGCAGCTCTGGGCCCTGACCCTGCTGGGCCTGCTGGGCGCAGGTGCCAGCCTGAGGCCCCGCAAGCTGGA
CTTCTTCCGCAGCGAGAAAGAGCTGAACCACCTGGCTGTGGATGAGGCCTCAGGCGTGGTGTACCTGGGG
GCGGTGAATGCCCTCTACCAGCTGGATGCGAAGCTGCAGCTGGAGCAGCAGGTGGCCACGGGCCCGGCCC
TGGACAACAAGAAGTGCACGCCGCCCATCGAGGCCAGCCAGTGCCATGAGGCTGAGATGACTGACAATGT
CAACCAGCTGCTGCTGCTCGACCCTCCCAGGAAGCGCCTGGTGGAGTGCGGCAGCCTCTTCAAGGGCATC
TGCGCTCTGCGCGCCCTGAGCAACATCTCCCTCCGCCTGTTCTACGAGGACGGCAGCGGGGAGAAGTCTT
TCGTGGCCAGCAATGATGAGGGCGTGGCCACAGTGGGGCTGGTGAGCTCCACGGGTCCTGGTGGTGACCG
CGTGCTGTTTGTGGGCAAAGGCAATGGGCCACACGACAACGGCATCATCGTGAGCACTCGGCTGTTGGAC
CGGACTGACAGCAGGGAGGCCTTTGAAGCCTACACGGACCACGCCACCTACAAGGCCGGCTACCTGTCCA
CCAACACACAGCAGTTCGTGGCGGCCTTCGAGGACGGCCCCTACGTCTTCTTTGTCTTCAACCAGCAGGA
CAAGCACCCGGCCCGGAACCGCACGCTGCTGGCACGCATGTGCAGAGAAGACCCCAACTACTACTCCTAC
CTGGAGATGGACCTGCAGTGCCGGGACCCCGACATCCACGCCGCTGCCTTTGGCACCTGCCTGGCCGCCT
CCGTGGCTGCGCCTGGCTCTGGCAGGGTGCTATATGCTGTCTTCAGCAGAGACAGCCGGAGCAGTGGGGG
GCCCGGTGCGGGCCTCTGCCTGTTCCCGCTGGACAAGGTGCACGCCAAGATGGAGGCCAACCGCAACGCC
TGTTACACAGGCACCCGGGAGGCCCGTGACATCTTCTACAAGCCCTTCCACGGCGATATCCAGTGCGGCG
GCCACGCGCCGGGCTCCAGCAAGAGCTTCCCATGTGGCTCGGAGCACCTGCCCTACCCGCTGGGCAGCCG
CGACGGGCTCAGAGGCACAGCCGTGCTGCAGCGTGGAGGCCTGAACCTCACGGCTGTCACCGTGGCTGCT
GAAAATAACCACACTGTTGCTTTTCTGGGCACCTCTGATGGCCGGATCCTCAAGGTGTACCTCACCCCAG
ATGGCACCTCCTCAGAGTACGACTCTATCCTTGTGGAGTGTAACAAGAGAGTCAAGCGCGACCTGGTACT
GTCTGGAGACCTGGGCAGCCTGTACGCCATGACCCAGGACAAGGTGTTCCGGCTGCCGGTGCAGGAGTGC
CTGAGCTACCCGACCTGCACCCAGTGCCGCGACTCCCAGGACCCCTACTGCGGCTGGTGCGTCGTCGAGG
GACGATGCACCCGGAAGGCCGAGTGTCCGCGGGCCGAGGAGGCCAGCCACTGGCTGTGGAGCCGAAGCAA
GTCCTGCGTGGCCGTCACCAGCGCCCAGCCACAGAACATGAGCCGGCGGGCCCAGGGGGAGGTGCAGCTG
ACCGTCAGCCCCCTCCCTGCCCTGAGCGAGGAGGACGAGTTGCTGTGCCTTTTTGGGGAGTCGCCGCCAC
ACCCCGCCCGCGTGGAGGGCGAGGCCGTCATCTGCAACTCCCCAAGCAGCATCCCCGTCACACCGCCAGG
CCAGGACCACGTGGCCGTGACCATCCAGCTCCTCCTTAGACGAGGCAACATCTTCCTCACGTCCTACCAG
TACCCCTTCTACGACTGCCGCCAGGCCATGAGCCTGGAGGAGAACCTGCCGTGCATCTCCTGCGTGAGCA
ACCGCTGGACCTGCCAGTGGGACCTGCGCTACCACGAGTGCCGGGAGGCTTCGCCCAACCCTGAGGACGG
CATCGTCCGTGCCCACATGGAGGACAGCTGTCCCCAGTTCCTGGGACCCAGCCCCCTGGTGATCCCCATG
AACCACGAGACAGATGTGAACTTCCAGGGCAAGAACCTGGACACCGTGAAGGGTTCCTCCCTGCACGTGG
GCAGTGACTTGCTCAAGTTCATGGAGCCGGTGACCATGCAGGAATCTGGGACCTTCGCCTTTCGGACCCC
AAAGCTGTCCCACGATGCCAACGAGACGCTGCCCCTGCACCTCTACGTCAAGTCTTACGGCAAGAATATC
GACAGCAAGCTCCATGTGACCCTCTACAACTGCTCCTTTGGCCGCAGCGACTGCAGCCTGTGCCGGGCCG
CTAACCCCGACTACAGGTGTGCGTGGTGCGGGGGCCAGAGCAGGTGCGTGTATGAGGCCCTGTGCAACAC
CACCTCCGAGTGCCCGCCGCCCGTCATCACCAGGATCCAGCCTGAGACGGGCCCCCTGGGTGGGGGCATC
CGCATCACCATCCTGGGGTCCAATTTGGGCGTCCAAGCAGGGGACATCCAGAGGATCTCTGTGGCCGGCC
GGAACTGCTCCTTTCAGCCGGAACGTTACTCCGTGTCCACCCGGATCGTGTGTGTGATCGAGGCTGCGGA
GACGCCTTTCACGGGGGGTGTCGAGGTGGACGTCTTCGGGAAACTGGGCCGTTCGCCTCCCAATGTCCAG
TTCACCTTCCAACAGCCCAAGCCTCTCAGTGTGGAGCCGCAGCAGGGACCGCAGGCGGGCGGCACCACAC
TGACCATCCACGGCACCCACCTGGACACGGGCTCCCAGGAGGACGTGCGGGTGACCCTCAACGGCGTCCC
GTGTAAAGTGACGAAGTTTGGGGCGCAGCTCCAGTGTGTCACTGGCCCCCAGGCGACACGGGGCCAGATG
CTTCTGGAGGTCTCCTACGGGGGGTCCCCCGTGCCCAACCCCGGCATCTTCTTCACCTACCGCGAAAACC
CCGTACTGCGAGCCTTCGAGCCGCTACGAAGCTTTGCCAGTGGTGGCCGCAGCATCAACGTCACGGGTCA
GGGCTTCAGCCTGATCCAGAGGTTTGCCATGGTGGTCATCGCGGAGCCCCTGCAGTCCTGGCAGCCGCCG
CGGGAGGCTGAATCCCTGCAGCCCATGACGGTGGTGGGTACAGACTACGTGTTCCACAATGACTGCAAGG
TCGTCTTCCTGTCCCCGGCTGTGCCTGAGGAGCCAGAGGCCTACAACCTCACGGTGCTGATCGAGATGGA
CGGGCACCGTGCCCTGCTCAGAACAGAGGCCGGGGCCTTCGAGTACGTGCCTGACCCCACCTTTGAGAAC
TTCACAGGTGGCGTCAAGAAGCAGGTCAACAAGCTCATCCACGCCCGGGGCACCAATCTGAACAAGGCGA
TGACGCTGCAGGAGGCCGAGGCCTTCGTGGGTGCCGAGCGCTGCACCATGAAGACGCTGACGGAGACCGA
CCTGTACTGTGAGCCCCCGGAGGTGCAGCCCCCGCCCAAGCGGCGGCAGAAACGAGACACCACACACAAC
CTGCCCGAGTTCATTGTGAAGTTCGGCTCTCGCGAGTGGGTGCTGGGCCGCGTGGAGTACGACACACGGG
TGAGCGACGTGCCGCTCAGCCTCATCTTGCCGCTGGTCATCGTGCCCATGGTGGTCGTCATCGCGGTGTC
TGTCTACTGCTACTGGAGGAAGAGCCAGCAGGCCGAACGAGAGTATGAGAAGATCAAGTCCCAGCTGGAG
GGCCTGGAGGAGAGCGTGCGGGACCGCTGCAAGAAGGAATTCACAGACCTGATGATCGAGATGGAGGACC
AGACCAACGACGTGCACGAGGCCGGCATCCCCGTGCTGGACTACAAGACCTACACCGACCGCGTCTTCTT
CCTGCCCTCCAAGGACGGCGACAAGGACGTGATGATCACCGGCAAGCTGGACATCCCTGAGCCGCGGCGG
CCGGTGGTGGAGCAGGCCCTCTACCAGTTCTCCAACCTGCTGAACAGCAAGTCTTTCCTCATCAATTTCA
TCCACACCCTGGAGAACCAGCGGGAGTTCTCGGCCCGCGCCAAGGTCTACTTCGCGTCCCTGCTGACGGT
GGCGCTGCACGGGAAACTGGAGTACTACACGGACATCATGCACACGCTCTTCCTGGAGCTCCTGGAGCAG
TACGTGGTGGCCAAGAACCCCAAGCTGATGCTGCGCAGGTCTGAGACTGTGGTGGAGAGGATGCTGTCCA
ACTGGATGTCCATCTGCCTGTACCAGTACCTCAAGGACAGTGCCGGGGAGCCCCTGTACAAGCTCTTCAA
GGCCATCAAACATCAGGTGGAAAAGGGCCCGGTGGATGCGGTACAGAAGAAGGCCAAGTACACTCTCAAC
GACACGGGGCTGCTGGGGGATGATGTGGAGTACGCACCCCTGACGGTGAGCGTGATCGTGCAGGACGAGG
GAGTGGACGCCATCCCGGTGAAGGTCCTCAACTGTGACACCATCTCCCAGGTCAAGGAGAAGATCATTGA
CCAGGTGTACCGTGGGCAGCCCTGCTCCTGCTGGCCCAGGCCAGACAGCGTGGTCCTGGAGTGGCGTCCG
GGCTCCACAGCGCAGATCCTGTCGGACCTGGACCTGACGTCACAGCGGGAGGGCCGGTGGAAGCGCGTCA
ACACCCTTATGCACTACAATGTCCGGGATGGAGCCACCCTCATCCTGTCCAAGGTGGGGGTCTCCCAGCA
GCCGGAGGACAGCCAGCAGGACCTGCCTGGGGAGCGCCATGCCCTCCTGGAGGAGGAGAACCGGGTGTGG
CACCTGGTGCGGCCGACCGACGAGGTGGACGAGGGCAAGTCCAAGAGAGGCAGCGTGAAAGAGAAGGAGC
GGACGAAGGCCATCACCGAGATCTACCTGACGCGGCTGCTCTCAGTCAAGGGCACACTGCAGCAGTTTGT
GGACAACTTCTTCCAGAGCGTGCTGGCGCCTGGGCACGCGGTGCCACCTGCAGTCAAGTACTTCTTCGAC
TTCCTGGACGAGCAGGCAGAGAAGCACAACATCCAGGATGAAGACACCATCCACATCTGGAAGACGAACA
GCTTACCGCTCCGGTTCTGGGTGAACATCCTCAAGAACCCCCACTTCATCTTTGACGTGCATGTCCACGA
GGTGGTGGACGCCTCGCTGTCAGTCATCGCGCAGACCTTCATGGATGCCTGCACGCGCACGGAGCATAAG
CTGAGCCGCGATTCTCCCAGCAACAAGCTGCTGTACGCCAAGGAGATCTCCACCTACAAGAAGATGGTGG
AGGATTACTACAAGGGGATCCGGCAGATGGTGCAGGTCAGCGACCAGGACATGAACACACACCTGGCAGA
GATTTCCCGGGCGCACACGGACTCCTTGAACACCCTCGTGGCACTCCACCAGCTCTACCAATACACGCAG
AAGTACTATGACGAGATCATCAATGCCTTGGAGGAGGATCCTGCCGCCCAGAAGATGCAGCTGGCCTTCC
GCCTGCAGCAGATTGCCGCTGCACTGGAGAACAAGGTCACTGACCTCTAGGGCCTCATGGGCCCAGCTTT
CTTGTACAAAGTGGTTGATATCCAGCACAGTGGCGGCCGCTCGACAATCAACCTCTGGATTACAAAATTT
GTGAAAGATTGACTGGTATTCTTAACTATGTTGCTCCTTTTACGCTATGTGGATACGCTGCTTTAATGCC
TTTGTATCATGCTATTGCTTCCCGTATGGCTTTCATTTTCTCCTCCTTGTATAAATCCTGGTTGCTGTCT
CTTTATGAGGAGTTGTGGCCCGTTGTCAGGCAACGTGGCGTGGTGTGCACTGTGTTTGCTGACGCAACCC
CCACTGGTTGGGGCATTGCCACCACCTGTCAGCTCCTTTCCGGGACTTTCGCTTTCCCCCTCCCTATTGC
CACGGCGGAACTCATCGCCGCCTGCCTTGCCCGCTGCTGGACAGGGGCTCGGCTGTTGGGCACTGACAAT
TCCGTGGTGTTGTCGGGGAAGCTGACGTCCTTTCCATGGCTGCTCGCCTGTGTTGCCACCTGGATTCTGC
GCGGGACGTCCTTCTGCTACGTCCCTTCGGCCCTCAATCCAGCGGACCTTCCTTCCCGCGGCCTGCTGCC
GGCTCTGCGGCCTCTTCCGCGTCTTCGCCTTCGCCCTCAGACGAGTCGGATCTCCCTTTGGGCCGCCTCC
CCGCCTGGAATTCTGCAGATATCCGGACTAGTGATCTAATTCTACCGGGTAGGGGAGGCGCTTTTCCCAA
GGCAGTCTGGAGCATGCGCTTTAGCAGCCCCGCTGGGCACTTGGCGCTACACAAGTGGCCTCTGGCCTCG
CACACATTCCACATCCACCGGTAGGCGCCAACCGGCTCCGTTCTTTGGTGGCCCCTTCGCGCCACCTTCT
ACTCCTCCCCTAGTCAGGAAGTTCCCCCCCGCCCCGCAGCTCGCGTCGTGCAGGACGTGACAAATGGAAG
TAGCACGTCTCACTAGTCTCGTGCAGATGGACAGCACCGCTGAGCAATGGAAGCGGGTAGGCCTTTGGGG
CAGCGGCCAATAGCAGCTTTGCTCCTTCGCTTTCTGGGCTCAGAGGCTGGGAAGGGGTGGGTCCGGGGGC
GGGCTCAGGGGCGGGCTCAGGGGCGGGGCGGGCGCCCGAAGGTCCTCCGGAGGCCCGGCATTCTGCACGC
TTCAAAAGCGCACGTCTGCCGCGCTGTTCTCCTCTTCCTCATCTCCGGGCCTTTCGACCTGCAGCCAATA
TGGGATCGGCCATTGAACAAGATGGATTGCACGCAGGTTCTCCGGCCGCTTGGGTGGAGAGGCTATTCGG
CTATGACTGGGCACAACAGACAATCGGCTGCTCTGATGCCGCCGTGTTCCGGCTGTCAGCGCAGGGGCGC
CCGGTTCTTTTTGTCAAGACCGACCTGTCCGGTGCCCTGAATGAACTGCAGGACGAGGCAGCGCGGCTAT
CGTGGCTGGCCACGACGGGCGTTCCTTGCGCAGCTGTGCTCGACGTTGTCACTGAAGCGGGAAGGGACTG
GCTGCTATTGGGCGAAGTGCCGGGGCAGGATCTCCTGTCATCTCACCTTGCTCCTGCCGAGAAAGTATCC
ATCATGGCTGATGCAATGCGGCGGCTGCATACGCTTGATCCGGCTACCTGCCCATTCGACCACCAAGCGA
AACATCGCATCGAGCGAGCACGTACTCGGATGGAAGCCGGTCTTGTCGATCAGGATGATCTGGACGAAGA
GCATCAGGGGCTCGCGCCAGCCGAACTGTTCGCCAGGCTCAAGGCGCGCATGCCCGACGGCGAGGATCTC
GTCGTGACCCATGGCGATGCCTGCTTGCCGAATATCATGGTGGAAAATGGCCGCTTTTCTGGATTCATCG
ACTGTGGCCGGCTGGGTGTGGCGGACCGCTATCAGGACATAGCGTTGGCTACCCGTGATATTGCTGAAGA
GCTTGGCGGCGAATGGGCTGACCGCTTCCTCGTGCTTTACGGTATCGCCGCTCCCGATTCGCAGCGCATC
GCCTTCTATCGCCTTCTTGACGAGTTCTTCTGAGGGGATCCGTCGAGGGCCCGGTACCTTTAAGACCAAT
GACTTACAAGGCAGCTGTAGATCTTAGCCACTTTTTAAAAGAAAAGGGGGGACTGGAAGGGCTAGCTCAC
TCCCAACGAAGACAAGATCTGCTTTTTGCTTGTACTGGGTCTCTCTGGTTAGACCAGATCTGAGCCTGGG
AGCTCTCTGGCTAACTAGGGAACCCACTGCTTAAGCCTCAATAAAGCTTGCCTTGAGTGCTTCAAGTAGT
GTGTGCCCGTCTGTTGTGTGACTCTGGTAACTAGAGATCCCTCAGACCCTTTTAGTCAGTGTGGAAAATC
TCTAGCAGTAGTAGTTCATGTCATCTTATTATTCAGTATTTATAACTTGCAAAGAAATGAATATCAGAGA
GTGAGAGGAACTTGTTTATTGCAGCTTATAATGGTTACAAATAAAGCAATAGCATCACAAATTTCACAAA
TAAAGCATTTTTTTCACTGCATTCTAGTTGTGGTTTGTCCAAACTCATCAATGTATCTTATCATGTCTGG
CTCTAGCTATCCCGCCCCTAACTCCGCCCATCCCGCCCCTAACTCCGCCCAGTTCCGCCCATTCTCCGCC
CCATGGCTGACTAATTTTTTTTATTTATGCAGAGGCCGAGGCCGCCTCGGCCTCTGAGCTATTCCAGAAG
TAGTGAGGAGGCTTTTTTGGAGGCCTAGGGACGTACCCAATTCGCCCTATAGTGAGTCGTATTACGCGCG
CTCACTGGCCGTCGTTTTACAACGTCGTGACTGGGAAAACCCTGGCGTTACCCAACTTAATCGCCTTGCA
GCACATCCCCCTTTCGCCAGCTGGCGTAATAGCGAAGAGGCCCGCACCGATCGCCCTTCCCAACAGTTGC
GCAGCCTGAATGGCGAATGGG
[124 nt withheld, positions 9262-9385]
C
[91 nt withheld, positions 9387-9477]
A
[49 nt withheld, positions 9479-9527]
CCTTTGACGTTGGAGTCCACGTTCTTT
[37 nt withheld, positions 9555-9591]
ACCCTATCTCGGTCTATTCTTTTGATTTATAAGGGATTTTGCCGATTTCGGCCTATTGGTTAAAAAATGA
GCTGATTTAACAAAAATTTAACGCGAATTTTAACAAAATATTAACGCTTACAATTTAGGTGGCACTTTTC
GGGGAAATGTGCGCGGAACCCCTATTTGTTTATTTTTCTAAATACATTCAAATATGTATCCGCTCATGAG
ACAATAACCCTGATAAATGCTTCAATAATATTGAAAAAGGAAGAGTATGAGTATTCAACATTTCCGTGTC
GCCCTTATTCCCTTTTTTGCGGCATTTTGCCTTCCTGTTTTTGCTCACCCAGAAACGCTGGTGAAAGTAA
AAGATGCTGAAGATCAGTTGGGTGCACGAGTGGGTTACATCGAACTGGATCTCAACAGCGGTAAGATCCT
TGAGAGTTTTCGCCCCGAAGAACGTTTTCCAATGATGAGCACTTTTAAAGTTCTGCTATGTGGCGCGGTA
TTATCCCGTATTGACGCCGGGCAAGAGCAACTCGGTCGCCGCATACACTATTCTCAGAATGACTTGGTTG
AGTACTCACCAGTCACAGAAAAGCATCTTACGGATGGCATGACAGTAAGAGAATTATGCAGTGCTGCCAT
AACCATGAGTGATAACACTGCGGCCAACTTACTTCTGACAACGATCGGAGGACCGAAGGAGCTAACCGCT
TTTTTGCACAACATGGGGGATCATGTAACTCGCCTTGATCGTTGGGAACCGGAGCTGAATGAAGCCATAC
CAAACGACGAGCGTGACACCACGATGCCTGTAGCAATGGCAACAACGTTGCGCAAACTATTAACTGGCGA
ACTACTTACTCTAGCTTCCCGGCAACAATTAATAGACTGGATGGAGGCGGATAAAGTTGCAGGACCACTT
CTGCGCTCGGCCCTTCCGGCTGGCTGGTTTATTGCTGATAAATCTGGAGCCGGTGAGCGTGGGTCTCGCG
GTATCATTGCAGCACTGGGGCCAGATGGTAAGCCCTCCCGTATCGTAGTTATCTACACGACGGGGAGTCA
GGCAACTATGGATGAACGAAATAGACAGATCGCTGAGATAGGTGCCTCACTGATTAAGCATTGGTAACTG
TCAGACCAAGTTTACTCATATATACTTTAGATTGATTTAAAACTTCATTTTTAATTTAAAAGGATCTAGG
TGAAGATCCTTTTTGATAATCTCATGACCAAAATCCCTTAACGTGAGTTTTCGTTCCACTGAGCGTCAGA
CCCCGTAGAAAAGATCAAAGGATCTTCTTGAGATCCTTTTTTTCTGCGCGTAATCTGCTGCTTGCAAACA
AAAAAACCACCGCTACCAGCGGTGGTTTGTTTGCCGGATCAAGAGCTACCAACTCTTTTTCCGAAGGTAA
CTGGCTTCAGCAGAGCGCAGATACCAAATACTGTTCTTCTAGTGTAGCCGTAGTTAGGCCACCACTTCAA
GAACTCTGTAGCACCGCCTACATACCTCGCTCTGCTAATCCTGTTACCAGTGGCTGCTGCCAGTGGCGAT
AAGTCGTGTCTTACCGGGTTGGACTCAAGACGATAGTTACCGGATAAGGCGCAGCGGTCGGGCTGAACGG
GGGGTTCGTGCACACAGCCCAGCTTGGAGCGAACGACCTACACCGAACTGAGATACCTACAGCGTGAGCT
ATGAGAAAGCGCCACGCTTCCCGAAGGGAGAAAGGCGGACAGGTATCCGGTAAGCGGCAGGGTCGGAACA
GGAGAGCGCACGAGGGAGCTTCCAGGGGGAAACGCCTGGTATCTTTATAGTCCTGTCGGGTTTCGCCACC
TCTGACTTGAGCGTCGATTTTTGTGATGCTCGTCAGGGGGGCGGAGCCTATGGAAAAACGCCAGCAACGC
GGCCTTTTTACGGTTCCTGGCCTTTTGCTGGCCTTTTGCTCACATGTTCTTTCCTGCGTTATCCCCTGAT
TCTGTGGATAACCGTATTACCGCCTTTGAGTGAGCTGATACCGCTCGCCGCAGCCGAACGACCGAGCGCA
GCGAGTCAGTGAGCGAGGAAGCGGAAGAGCGCCCAATACGCAAACCGCCTCTCCCCGCGCGTTGGCCGAT
TCATTAATGCAGCTGGCACGACAGGTTTCCCGACTGGAAAGCGGGCAGTGAGCGCAACGCAATTAATGTG
AGTTAGCTCACTCATTAGGCACCCCAGGCTTTACACTTTATGCTTCCGGCTCGTATGTTGTGTGGAATTG
TGAGCGGATAACAATTTCACACAGGAAACAGCTATGACCATGATTACGCCAAGCGCGCAATTAACCCTCA
CTAAAGGGAACAAAAGCTGGAGCTGCAAGCTTAATGTAGTCTTATGCAATACTCTTGTAGTCTTGCAACA
TGGTAACGATGAGTTAGCAACATGCCTTACAAGGAGAGAAAAAGCACCGTGCATGCCGATTGGTGGAAGT
AAGGTGGTACGATCGTGCCTTATTAGGAAGGCAACAGACGGGTCTGACATGGATTGGACGAACCACTGAA
TTGCCGCATTGCAGAGATATTGTATTTAAGTGCCTAGCTCGATACATAAACGGGTCTCTCTGGTTAGACC
AGATCTGAGCCTGGGAGCTCTCTGGCTAACTAGGGAACCCACTGCTTAAGCCTCAATAAAGCTTGCCTTG
AGTGCTTCAAGTAGTGTGTGCCCGTCTGTTGTGTGACTCTGGTAACTAGAGATCCCTCAGACCCTTTTAG
TCAGTGTGGAAAATCTCTAGCAGTGGCGCCCGAACAGGGACTTGAAAGCGAAAGGGAAACCAGAGGAGCT
CTCTCGACGCAGGACTCGGCTTGCTGAAGCGCGCACGGCAAGAGGCGAGGGGCGGCGACTGGTGAGTACG
CCAAAAATTTTGACTAGCGGAGGCTAGAAGGAGAGAGATGGGTGCGAGAGCGTCAGTATTAAGCGGGGGA
GAATTAGATCGCGATGGGAAAAAATTCGGTTAAGGCCAGGGGGAAAGAAAAAATATAAATTAAAACATAT
AGTATGGGCAAGCAGGGAGCTAGAACGATTCGCAGTTAATCCTGGCCTGTTAGAAACATCAGAAGGCTGT
AGACAAATACTGGGACAGCTACAACCATCCCTTCAGACAGGATCAGAAGAACTTAGATCATTATATAATA
CAGTAGCAACCCTCTATTGTGTGCATCAAAGGATAGAGATAAAAGACACCAAGGAAGCTTTAGACAAGAT
AGAGGAAGAGCAAAACAAAAGTAAGACCACCGCACAGCAAGCGGCCGCTGATCTTCAGACCTGGAGGAGG
AGATATGAGGGACAATTGGAGAAGTGAATTATATAAATATAAAGTAGTAAAAATTGAACCATTAGGAGTA
GCACCCACCAAGGCAAAGAGAAGAGTGGTGCAGAGAGAAAAAAGAGCAGTGGGAATAGGAGCTTTGTTCC
TTGGGTTCTTGGGAGCAGCAGGAAGCACTATGGGCGCAGCGTCAATGACGCTGACGGTACAGGCCAGACA
ATTATTGTCTGGTATAGTGCAGCAGCAGAACAATTTGCTGAGGGCTATTGAGGCGCAACAGCATCTGTTG
CAACTCACAGTCTGGGGCATCAAGCAGCTCCAGGCAAGAATCCTGGCTGTGGAAAGATACCTAAAGGATC
AACAGCTCCTGGGGATTTGGGGTTGCTCTGGAAAACTCATTTGCACCACTGCTGTGCCTTGGAATGCTAG
TTGGAGTAATAAATCTCTGGAACAGATTTGGAATCACACGACCTGGATGGAGTGGGACAGAGAAATTAAC
AATTACACAAGCTTAATACACTCCTTAATTGAAGAATCGCAAAACCAGCAAGAAAAGAATGAACAAGAAT
TATTGGAATTAGATAAATGGGCAAGTTTGTGGAATTGGTTTAACATAACAAATTGGCTGTGGTATATAAA
ATTATTCATAATGATAGTAGGAGGCTTGGTAGGTTTAAGAATAGTTTTTGCTGTACTTTCTATAGTGAAT
AGAGTTAGGCAGGGATATTCACCATTATCGTTTCAGACCCACCTCCCAACCCCGAGGGGACCCGACAGGC
CCGAAGGAATAGAAGAAGAAGG
